Addgene plasmid #186176: p126
Purpose: Shotgun Metagenomic Spike-in
Depositing lab: Karsten Zengler. Depositing organization: University of California, San Diego (UCSD). Publication: synDNA-a Synthetic DNA Spike-in Method for Absolute Quantification of Shotgun Metagenomic Sequencing. Zaramela LS, Tjuanta M, Moyne O, Neal M, Zengler K. mSystems. 2022 Dec 20;7(6):e0044722. doi: 10.1128/msystems.00447-22. Epub 2022 Nov 1. PubMed 36317886.
Backbone
  Vector backbone: pUC57
  Backbone manufacturer: GeneScript
  Backbone size w/o insert (bp): 2710
  Total vector size (bp): 4710
  Vector type: Synthetic Biology ; Cloning
Growth in bacteria
  Bacterial resistance: Ampicillin, 100 μg/mL
  Growth temperature: 37°C
  Growth strain: DH5alpha
  Copy number: High Copy
Gene/Insert
  Gene/Insert name: synDNA 126 (alt name: p126)
  Species: Synthetic
  Insert size (bp): 2000
  Cloning method: Ligation Independent Cloning
  Sequencing primers: 5′ GTAAAACGACGGCCAGTG; 3′ GGAAACAGCTATGACCATG
Resource information
  A portion of this plasmid was derived from a plasmid made by: The synthetic gene was manufactured by GenScript.
Terms and licenses: Academic/Nonprofit Terms; Industry Terms: Not Available to Industry
How to cite: p126 was a gift from Karsten Zengler (Addgene plasmid # 186176 ; http://n2t.net/addgene:186176 ; RRID:Addgene_186176)
