[The description below was written by a language model from this plasmid's Addgene catalogue record and pLannotate feature annotations shown in this document.]
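Description:
p126 is a high-copy bacterial cloning plasmid built on the pUC57 backbone that serves as a carrier for synDNA 126, a roughly 2 kb fully synthetic DNA segment made by commercial gene synthesis and inserted by ligation-independent cloning. The catalogue lists a total size of about 4.7 kb, consistent with the 4,724 nt sequenced record. Propagation in E. coli relies on the ColE1/pMB1-type pUC origin, and selection is by ampicillin through the β-lactamase gene (AmpR) driven by its native bla promoter. The remaining annotations are typical pUC-family remnants: short fragments of bom, rop and lacI, none of which is expected to be functional.

The feature table shows the lac promoter, CAP binding site and lac operator on one side and a lacZα fragment on the other, separated by an unannotated stretch of about 2.1 kb. This gap corresponds in size and position to the synthetic insert, which sits in the cloning region and interrupts lacZα. It carries no recognised features, as would be expected for an artificial sequence. The record does not describe any coding function, tag or reporter in the insert, and it does not appear to be intended for expression. It can be read with standard M13-type primers flanking the cloning site.

The stated purpose is a shotgun metagenomic spike-in. The plasmid belongs to the synDNA approach, in which synthetic DNA is added to samples before sequencing so that read counts can be converted into absolute rather than relative abundances. The record does not give the design properties of this particular insert.
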