Features (pLannotate 1.2.2; 10 found; start..end, strand, type, name):
    137..236     +  misc_feature   bom (fragment): basis of mobility region from pBR322
    242..399     -  CDS            lacZα (fragment): LacZα fragment of β-galactosidase; lacZ fragment
   2527..2543    -  protein_bind   lac operator: The lac repressor binds to the lac operator to inhibit transcription in E. coli. This inhibition can be relieved by adding lactose or isopropyl-β-D-thiogalactopyranoside (IPTG). lac repressor encoded by lacI
   2551..2581    -  promoter       lac promoter: promoter for the E. coli lac operon
   2596..2617    -  protein_bind   CAP binding site: CAP binding activates transcription in the presence of cAMP. E. coli catabolite activator protein
   2630..2722    -  CDS            lacI (fragment): lac repressor; lacI; The lac repressor binds to the lac operator to inhibit transcription in E. coli. This inhibition can be relieved by adding lactose or isopropyl-β-D-thiogalactopyranoside (IPTG).
   2905..3493    -  rep_origin     ori: high-copy-number ColE1/pMB1/pBR322/pUC origin of replication
   3664..4524    -  CDS            AmpR: β-lactamase; bla; confers resistance to ampicillin, carbenicillin, and related antibiotics
   4525..4629    -  promoter       AmpR promoter: bla
   4724..35      +  CDS            rop (fragment) (across the origin): Rop protein, which maintains plasmids at low copy number; rop
>Addgene plasmid #186176 | p126 | addgene full sequence | sequence record 373237 | Addgene NGS Result
TCGCGCGTTTCGGTGATGACGGTGAAAACCTCTGACACATGCAGCTCCCGGAGACGGTCACAGCTTGTCT
GTAAGCGGATGCCGGGAGCAGACAAGCCCGTCAGGGCGCGTCAGCGGGTGTTGGCGGGTGTCGGGGCTGG
CTTAACTATGCGGCATCAGAGCAGATTGTACTGAGAGTGCACCATATGCGGTGTGAAATACCGCACAGAT
GCGTAAGGAGAAAATACCGCATCAGGCGCCATTCGCCATTCAGGCTGCGCAACTGTTGGGAAGGGCGATC
GGTGCGGGCCTCTTCGCTATTACGCCAGCTGGCGAAAGGGGGATGTGCTGCAAGGCGATTAAGTTGGGTA
ACGCCAGGGTTTTCCCAGTCACGACGTTGTAAAACGACGGCCAGTGAATTCGAGCTCGGTACCTCGCGAA
TGCATCTAGATGTTTAAACTATTACAGTATAGATAGTCCATTATTATGTATGTGGAGGACATCCCAATTG
ATTTATTGTTCTTAATATTAAGATCTGTTCGATTCTTACTAATTGTATTTCATTATTATTTATACAAGCA
GAATTAGATTTATAATTTGAGTATATAATTATGGTTTGTTCTGTTTCTTACGTAAATTTATTGTATAATT
ATCAGTCAGATTGATAGAGATATATTCAATATGCGTATAATAATTATATAATTCAAAGACTATCATCGAA
AGTGTATTACACAATAGCCTTATCGAGTATCCATTTATCATTCATCAGTTATTTATGCTTTGATAGAGTT
AAGATGAAATGTAAGTAAACTATCGAAGGCCATGCTGTGAACTAAGAATCTTCAATCAGATAATACTAAG
ACATATAGAACCTGATTTATTATCTGCACTAAAGAATATTAAAGCTATGTTATTCATTATTATACCATAT
TACTCTTTAACTTGACTTGTAAACTATTGAATCATCACTGCTAGTGTACACGAACCAACTGAATTTATAC
ATCTTGTTGAATTAAATTTTAATTGATGGAAGATTTATTATGTTTATTATATTATTGTATGAACATTATA
ACACATTGTCAGATATTAATCTATTTCTTCATAATGGTAGCGGATTATTGCTTTATATTTGAGTGTAGTA
TAACTTCCTGAGTTATCGCAAAGTAGATATCTAATGAGATAAGATGTAATAATTAAATTGGATTAAAGTT
CTAAATAAGTTAAGATTAGTAGATCACATCAATGGATATTATGTCGGATATTATCGTATACAATTGATAT
CGCGTAACCTATGGTATATTATTCTTAAGTTAATCAAAGTATTATATTAGTACCAATACATAATAGCACA
ATACCTTAACAAATAGATTTCAATTCGAACTATAAACTACATTTAAGGTCTTGAACTGTTAAATGTGTTA
TGTAATAAACGACACATGGGAATAGCATTTCGCCACTCATTGGTTGGTTATAATAACATGTAATACTTTA
ACCATCTCAAATATCATAACGCTTCATTCATTGACATGATAGGATGCACTTAAAGTTATAGCATGCTGAA
ATTGGGATCAATAGGCCAATGATACACAGAGAATAATAATTATTATAATTTATCCAAGTATACGTGTACA
CCCAAGATTAGATAATAGTAAATAATTTACATAAAGATAATTATATATATAATTGACATCAAAGTCTATT
AATTTATTCACTCTTGTCGTTGATTGTGTTGTCTCTAATTGGTCAATATAACTTTATATTGGTATTATAT
TTCCTACCATTATTAACATTGTTTATAATTTAATAGATAAATTATAATACCTTTCTCAAATACATTTGGA
ACTGTGTAAATATATTATTGTAACACACAAATCGTATATAAACAATGGTATAATAAGCAATTCTACAATG
GCAACTAATATTCTATATCTGCACAACCTCATTAATTGTGATTGCAAACCGACTAAATTGTCATCTTAAT
ATCCATTAAATTAACAAGGTGTTACACGAATACTTGTTATGTTTCTAACTTGCTTTCTAAATAAATTATC
TACCTATAAATAGGAATAAAGAAATGTTATCGTTCAATAGATTGATCTGATTGCAAATTTACATATTGTA
TTTACATTTATCTATTAGCAATCATTTATCATTATTATATTTAAACGACACACAATTGCAAATAACTACA
ATAATATTCTTATAAGAACTTATAAACATAAACTTATATTGATGTAAGAAATATGCACTATCTCTATGTG
ATTGTCTTAATGCAGAGTTGTGAATGTCTCACTTATAGAATTTAATATGCAAGACTTTAATGATTTCTCT
ATGTCTATTTAAATGAATCCTAAATAAGAACTTATGTATTGAATGAAATCTTAGTTTGATAGTACGTTAT
ATTAAATGCGAAGCTTCTAAATCTATTACAATGTAAGAAGCGTATAGACCTATTTACCACCATGGATCGG
ATCCCGGGCCCGTCGACTGCAGAGGCCTGCATGCAAGCTTGGCGTAATCATGGTCATAGCTGTTTCCTGT
GTGAAATTGTTATCCGCTCACAATTCCACACAACATACGAGCCGGAAGCATAAAGTGTAAAGCCTGGGGT
GCCTAATGAGTGAGCTAACTCACATTAATTGCGTTGCGCTCACTGCCCGCTTTCCAGTCGGGAAACCTGT
CGTGCCAGCTGCATTAATGAATCGGCCAACGCGCGGGGAGAGGCGGTTTGCGTATTGGGCGCTCTTCCGC
TTCCTCGCTCACTGACTCGCTGCGCTCGGTCGTTCGGCTGCGGCGAGCGGTATCAGCTCACTCAAAGGCG
GTAATACGGTTATCCACAGAATCAGGGGATAACGCAGGAAAGAACATGTGAGCAAAAGGCCAGCAAAAGG
CCAGGAACCGTAAAAAGGCCGCGTTGCTGGCGTTTTTCCATAGGCTCCGCCCCCCTGACGAGCATCACAA
AAATCGACGCTCAAGTCAGAGGTGGCGAAACCCGACAGGACTATAAAGATACCAGGCGTTTCCCCCTGGA
AGCTCCCTCGTGCGCTCTCCTGTTCCGACCCTGCCGCTTACCGGATACCTGTCCGCCTTTCTCCCTTCGG
GAAGCGTGGCGCTTTCTCATAGCTCACGCTGTAGGTATCTCAGTTCGGTGTAGGTCGTTCGCTCCAAGCT
GGGCTGTGTGCACGAACCCCCCGTTCAGCCCGACCGCTGCGCCTTATCCGGTAACTATCGTCTTGAGTCC
AACCCGGTAAGACACGACTTATCGCCACTGGCAGCAGCCACTGGTAACAGGATTAGCAGAGCGAGGTATG
TAGGCGGTGCTACAGAGTTCTTGAAGTGGTGGCCTAACTACGGCTACACTAGAAGAACAGTATTTGGTAT
CTGCGCTCTGCTGAAGCCAGTTACCTTCGGAAAAAGAGTTGGTAGCTCTTGATCCGGCAAACAAACCACC
GCTGGTAGCGGTGGTTTTTTTGTTTGCAAGCAGCAGATTACGCGCAGAAAAAAAGGATCTCAAGAAGATC
CTTTGATCTTTTCTACGGGGTCTGACGCTCAGTGGAACGAAAACTCACGTTAAGGGATTTTGGTCATGAG
ATTATCAAAAAGGATCTTCACCTAGATCCTTTTAAATTAAAAATGAAGTTTTAAATCAATCTAAAGTATA
TATGAGTAAACTTGGTCTGACAGTTACCAATGCTTAATCAGTGAGGCACCTATCTCAGCGATCTGTCTAT
TTCGTTCATCCATAGTTGCCTGACTCCCCGTCGTGTAGATAACTACGATACGGGAGGGCTTACCATCTGG
CCCCAGTGCTGCAATGATACCGCGAGACCCACGCTCACCGGCTCCAGATTTATCAGCAATAAACCAGCCA
GCCGGAAGGGCCGAGCGCAGAAGTGGTCCTGCAACTTTATCCGCCTCCATCCAGTCTATTAATTGTTGCC
GGGAAGCTAGAGTAAGTAGTTCGCCAGTTAATAGTTTGCGCAACGTTGTTGCCATTGCTACAGGCATCGT
GGTGTCACGCTCGTCGTTTGGTATGGCTTCATTCAGCTCCGGTTCCCAACGATCAAGGCGAGTTACATGA
TCCCCCATGTTGTGCAAAAAAGCGGTTAGCTCCTTCGGTCCTCCGATCGTTGTCAGAAGTAAGTTGGCCG
CAGTGTTATCACTCATGGTTATGGCAGCACTGCATAATTCTCTTACTGTCATGCCATCCGTAAGATGCTT
TTCTGTGACTGGTGAGTACTCAACCAAGTCATTCTGAGAATAGTGTATGCGGCGACCGAGTTGCTCTTGC
CCGGCGTCAATACGGGATAATACCGCGCCACATAGCAGAACTTTAAAAGTGCTCATCATTGGAAAACGTT
CTTCGGGGCGAAAACTCTCAAGGATCTTACCGCTGTTGAGATCCAGTTCGATGTAACCCACTCGTGCACC
CAACTGATCTTCAGCATCTTTTACTTTCACCAGCGTTTCTGGGTGAGCAAAAACAGGAAGGCAAAATGCC
GCAAAAAAGGGAATAAGGGCGACACGGAAATGTTGAATACTCATACTCTTCCTTTTTCAATATTATTGAA
GCATTTATCAGGGTTATTGTCTCATGAGCGGATACATATTTGAATGTATTTAGAAAAATAAACAAATAGG
GGTTCCGCGCACATTTCCCCGAAAAGTGCCACCTGACGTCTAAGAAACCATTATTATCATGACATTAACC
TATAAAAATAGGCGTATCACGAGGCCCTTTCGTC
